>Addgene plasmid #64070 | GFP-BICD2N | depositor full sequence | sequence record 123551 | GFP-BICD2N sequence 6960 bps
TAACTATAACGGTCCTAAGGTAGCGAGTTTAAACACTAGTATCGATTCGCGACCTACTCCGGAATATTAA
TAGATCATGGAGATAATTAAAATGATAACCATCTCGCAAATAAATAAGTATTTTACTGTTTTCGTAACAG
TTTTGTAATAAAAAAACCTATAAATATTCCGGATTATTCATACCGTCCCACCATCGGGCGCGGATCTCGG
TCCGAAACCATGTCGTACTACCATCACCATCACCATCACCATCACGGTTCTATGTGCATGGCAGGCCTTG
CGCAACACGATGAAGCCGTGGACAACAAATTCAACAAAGAACAACAAAACGCGTACTATGAGATCTTACA
TTTACCTAACTTAAACGAAGGACAACGAAACGCCTTCATCCAAAGTTTAAAAGATGACCCAAGCCAAAGC
GCTAACCTTTTAGCAGAAGCTAAAAAGCTAAATGATGCTCAGGCGCCGAAAGTAGACAACAAATTCAACA
AAGAACAACAAAACGCGTTCTATGAGATCTTACATTTACCTAACTTAAACGAAGAACAACGAAACGCCTT
CATCCAAAGTTTAAAAGATGACCCAAGCCAAAGCGCTAACCTTTTAGCAGAAGCTGAAAAGCTAAATGAT
GCTCAGGCGCCGAAAGTAGACGCAAATTCCGCGGGGAAGTCAACCGATTATGATATTCCAACTACTGCTA
GCGAGAACCTATATTTCCAGGGAGATTATGATATCCCTACGACTGAGAATCTTTATTTTCAGGGCATGTC
TAAAGGTGAAGAATTATTCACTGGTGTTGTCCCAATTTTGGTTGAATTAGATGGTGATGTTAATGGTCAC
AAATTTTCTGTCTCCGGTGAAGGTGAAGGTGATGCTACTTACGGTAAATTGACCTTAAAATTTATTTGTA
CTACTGGTAAATTGCCAGTTCCATGGCCAACCTTAGTCACTACTTTCGGTTATGGTGTTCAATGTTTTGC
GAGATACCCAGATCATATGAAACAACATGACTTTTTCAAGTCTGCCATGCCAGAAGGTTATGTTCAAGAA
AGAACTATTTTTTTCAAAGATGACGGTAACTACAAGACCAGAGCTGAAGTCAAGTTTGAAGGTGATACCT
TAGTTAATAGAATCGAATTAAAAGGTATTGATTTTAAAGAAGATGGTAACATTTTAGGTCACAAATTGGA
ATACAACTATAACTCTCACAATGTTTACATCATGGCTGACAAACAAAAGAATGGTATCAAAGTTAACTTC
AAAATTAGACACAACATTGAAGACGGTTCTGTTCAATTAGCTGACCATTATCAACAAAATACTCCAATTG
GTGATGGTCCAGTCTTGTTACCAGACAACCATTACTTATCCACTCAATCTGCCTTATCCAAGGATCCAAA
CGAAAAGAGAGACCACATGGTCTTGTTAGAATTTGTTACTGCTGCTGGTATTACCGGTTCTATGTCAGCT
CCATCAGAAGAAGAGGAATATGCTAGGTTGGTCATGGAAGCCCAGCCCGAGTGGCTCAGGGCTGAAGTTA
AGCGCCTGTCTCACGAGCTCGCCGAGACAACCAGAGAGAAGATCCAAGCAGCTGAATATGGCCTCGCTGT
TTTGGAGGAGAAACACCAACTGAAACTCCAGTTCGAGGAGCTGGAGGTTGACTACGAGGCCATTAGGTCA
GAAATGGAGCAACTGAAAGAAGCCTTCGGCCAAGCACATACCAATCATAAGAAGGTTGCCGCAGACGGAG
AGTCCAGAGAAGAATCACTGATCCAGGAGTCTGCTAGCAAGGAGCAGTATTACGTGAGGAAAGTCCTGGA
GCTGCAGACCGAGTTGAAGCAACTCAGGAACGTTCTGACCAACACCCAATCTGAAAACGAGAGATTGACA
AGCGTGGCCCAAGAGCTCAAGGAAATCAATCAGAACGTCGAGATTCAACGCGGTAGATTGAGGGACGACA
TCAAAGAATACAAATTCAGGGAGGCAAGACTCCTCCAAGACTACTCAGAGCTGGAAGAGGAGAACATCTC
TCTGCAGAAACAAGTCTCAGTGCTCAGGCAAAATCAGGTGGAGTTCGAAGGACTGAAGCACGAAATCAAG
CGCCTCGAAGAGGAGACAGAGTACCTGAACTCCCAACTGGAGGACGCTATCAGACTGAAGGAGATTTCAG
AAAGACAGCTCGAAGAAGCCCTGGAAACACTGAAGACAGAAAGGGAGCAGAAGAATAACCTCCGCAAGGA
GTTGAGCCACTATATGTCTATCAACGATTCCTTCTACACTTCACATCTCCAGGTCAGCTTGGACGGACTG
AAGTTCAGCGACGACACTGTTACCGCCGAGCCCAACAATGATGCCGAAGCTCTCGTGAACGGATTCGAAC
ATAGCGGCCTGGTCAAATCCTCATTGGATAACAAGACTAGCACTCCACGCAAGGATGGTCTGGCTCCTCC
CTCTCCTTCCTTGGTGTCCGATCTGTTGAGCGAGTTGCACATCAGCGAAATCCAGAAGCTCAAGCAGCAG
CTCGTCCAAATGGAGCGCGAGAAGGTGGGTCTGCTGGCCACATTGCAAGATACTCAGAAACAGTTGGAGC
AGGCTAGAGGTACCTTGTCAGAGCAGCATGAGAAGGTGAACAGGTTGACCGAGAATCTGAGCGCTCTGAG
GTAATGAGCTTGTCGAGAAGTACTAGAGGATCATAATCAGCCATACCACATTTGTAGAGGTTTTACTTGC
TTTAAAAAACCTCCCACACCTCCCCCTGAACCTGAAACATAAAATGAATGCAATTGTTGTTGTTAACTTG
TTTATTGCAGCTTATAATGGTTACAAATAAAGCAATAGCATCACAAATTTCACAAATAAAGCATTTTTTT
CACTGCATTCTAGTTGTGGTTTGTCCAAACTCATCAATGTATCTTATCATGTCTGGATCTGATCACTGCT
TGAGCCTAGAAGATCCGGCTGCTAACAAAGCCCGAAAGGAAGCTGAGTTGGCTGCTGCCACCGCTGAGCA
ATAACTATCATAACCCCTAGGGTATACCCATCTAATTGGAACCAGATAAGTGAAATCTAGTTCCAAACTA
TTTTGTCATTTTTAATTTTCGTATTAGCTTACGACGCTACACCCAGTTCCCATCTATTTTGTCACTCTTC
CCTAAATAATCCTTAAAAACTCCATTTCCACCCCTCCCAGTTCCCAACTATTTTGTCCGCCCACAACCGG
TGGAGGAAATTCTCCTTGAAGTTTCCCTGGTGTTCAAAGTAAAGGAGTTTGCACCAGACGCACCTCTGTT
CACTGGTCCGGCGTATTAAAACACGATACATTGTTATTAGTACATTTATTAAGCGCTAGATTCTGTGCGT
TGTTGATTTACAGACAATTGTTGTACGTATTTTAATAATTCATTAAATTTATAATCTTTAGGGTGGTATG
TTAGAGCGAAAATCAAATGATTTTCAGCGTCTTTATATCTGAATTTAAATATTAAATCCTCAATAGATTT
GTAAAATAGGTTTCGATTAGTTTCAAACAAGGGTTGTTTTTCCGAACCGATGGCTGGACTATCTAATGGA
TTTTCGCTCAACGCCACAAAACTTGCCAAATCTTGTAGCAGCAATCTAGCTTTGTCGATATTCGTTTGTG
TTTTGTTTTGTAATAAAGGTTCGACGTCGTTCAAAATATTATGCGCTTTTGTATTTCTTTCATCACTGTC
GTTAGTGTACAATTGACTCGACGTAAACACGTTAAATAGAGCTTGGACATATTTAACATCGGGCGTGTTA
GCTTTATTAGGCCGATTATCGTCGTCGTCCCAACCCTCGTCGTTAGAAGTTGCTTCCGAAGACGATTTTG
CCATAGCCACACGACGCCTATTAATTGTGTCGGCTAACACGTCCGCGATCAAATTTGTAGTTGAGCTTTT
TGGAATTACCGGTTGACTTGGGTCAACTGTCAGACCAAGTTTACTCATATATACTTTAGATTGATTTAAA
ACTTCATTTTTAATTTAAAAGGATCTAGGTGAAGATCCTTTTTGATAATCTCATGACCAAAATCCCTTAA
CGTGAGTTTTCGTTCCACTGAGCGTCAGACCCCGTAGAAAAGATCAAAGGATCTTCTTGAGATCCTTTTT
TTCTGCGCGTAATCTGCTGCTTGCAAACAAAAAAACCACCGCTACCAGCGGTGGTTTGTTTGCCGGATCA
AGAGCTACCAACTCTTTTTCCGAAGGTAACTGGCTTCAGCAGAGCGCAGATACCAAATACTGTTCTTCTA
GTGTAGCCGTAGTTAGGCCACCACTTCAAGAACTCTGTAGCACCGCCTACATACCTCGCTCTGCTAATCC
TGTTACCAGTGGCTGCTGCCAGTGGCGATAAGTCGTGTCTTACCGGGTTGGACTCAAGACGATAGTTACC
GGATAAGGCGCAGCGGTCGGGCTGAACGGGGGGTTCGTGCACACAGCCCAGCTTGGAGCGAACGACCTAC
ACCGAACTGAGATACCTACAGCGTGAGCTATGAGAAAGCGCCACGCTTCCCGAAGGGAGAAAGGCGGACA
GGTATCCGGTAAGCGGCAGGGTCGGAACAGGAGAGCGCACGAGGGAGCTTCCAGGGGGAAACGCCTGGTA
TCTTTATAGTCCTGTCGGGTTTCGCCACCTCTGACTTGAGCGTCGATTTTTGTGATGCTCGTCAGGGGGG
CGGAGCCTATGGAAAAACGCCAGCAACGCGGCCTTTTTACGGTTCCTGGCCTTTTGCTGGCCTTTTGCTC
ACATGTTCTTTCCTGCGTTATCCCCTGATTGACTTGGGTCGCTCTTCCTGTGGATGCGCAGGTATGTACA
GGAAGAGGTTTATACTAAACTGTTACATTGCAAACGTGGTTTCGTGTGCCAAGTGTGAAAACCGATGTTT
AATCAAGGCTCTGACGCATTTCTACAACCACGACTCTAAGTGTGTGGGTGAAGTCATGCATCTTTTAATC
AAATCCCAAGATGTGTATAAACCACCAAACTGCCAAAAAATGAAAACTGTCGACAAGCTCTGTCCGTTTG
CTGGCAACTGCAAGGGTCTCAATCCTATTTGTAATTATTGAATAATAAAACAATTATAAATGTCAAATTT
GTTTTTTATTAACGATACAAACCAAACGCAACAAGAACATTTGTAGTATTATCTATAATTGAAAACGCGT
AGTTATAATCGCTGAGGTAATATTTAAAATCATTTTCAAATGATTCACAGTTAATTTGCGACAATATAAT
TTTATTTTCACATAAACTAGACGCCTTGTCGTCTTCTTCTTCGTATTCCTTCTCTTTTTCATTTTTCTCT
TCATAAAAATTAACATAGTTATTATCGTATCCATATATGTATCTATCGTATAGAGTAAATTTTTTGTTGT
CATAAATATATATGTCTTTTTTAATGGGGTGTATAGTACCGCTGCGCATAGTTTTTCTGTAATTTACAAC
AGTGCTATTTTCTGGTAGTTCTTCGGAGTGTGTTGCTTTAATTATTAAATTTATATAATCAATGAATTTG
GGATCGTCGGTTTTGTACAATATGTTGCCGGCATAGTACGCAGCTTCTTCTAGTTCAATTACACCATTTT
TTAGCAGCACCGGATTAACATAACTTTCCAAAATGTTGTACGAACCGTTAAACAAAAACAGTTCACCTCC
CTTTTCTATACTATTGTCTGCGAGCAGTTGTTTGTTGTTAAAAATAACAGCCATTGTAATGAGACGCACA
AACTAATATCACAAACTGGAAATGTCTATCAATATATAGTTGCTGATTGCGCAGATGCCCTGCGTAAGCG
GGTGTGGGCGGACAATAAAGTCTTAAACTGAACAAAATAGATCTAAACTATGACAATAAAGTCTTAAACT
AGACAGAATAGTTGTAAACTGAAATCAGTCCAGTTATGCTGTGAAAAAGCATACTGGACTTTTGTTATGG
CTAAAGCAAACTCTTCATTTTCTGAAGTGCAAATTGCCCGTCGTATTAAAGAGGGGCGTGGCCAAGGGCA
TGTAAAGACTATATTCGCGGCGTTGTGACAATTTACCGAACAACTCCGCGGCCGGGAAGCCGATCTCGGC
TTGAACGAATTGTTAGGTGGCGGTACTTGGGTCGATATCAAAGTGCATCACTTCTTCCCGTATGCCCAAC
TTTGTATAGAGAGCCACTGCGGGATCGTCACCGTAATCTGCTTGCACGTAGATCACATAAGCACCAAGCG
CGTTGGCCTCATGCTTGAGGAGATTGATGAGCGCGGTGGCAATGCCCTGCCTCCGGTGCTCGCCGGAGAC
TGCGAGATCATAGATATAGATCTCACTACGCGGCTGCTCAAACTTGGGCAGAACGTAAGCCGCGAGAGCG
CCAACAACCGCTTCTTGGTCGAAGGCAGCAAGCGCGATGAATGTCTTACTACGGAGCAAGTTCCCGAGGT
AATCGGAGTCCGGCTGATGTTGGGAGTAGGTGGCTACGTCTCCGAACTCACGACCGAAAAGATCAAGAGC
AGCCCGCATGGATTTGACTTGGTCAGGGCCGAGCCTACATGTGCGAATGATGCCCATACTTGAGCCACCT
AACTTTGTTTTAGGGCGACTGCCCTGCTGCGTAACATCGTTGCTGCTGCGTAACATCGTTGCTGCTCCAT
AACATCAAACATCGACCCACGGCGTAACGCGCTTGCTGCTTGGATGCCCGAGGCATAGACTGTACAAAAA
AACAGTCATAACAAGCCATGAAAACCGCCACTGCGCCGTTACCACCGCTGCGTTCGGTCAAGGTTCTGGA
CCAGTTGCGTGAGCGCATACGCTACTTGCATTACAGTTTACGAACCGAACAGGCTTATGTCAACTGGGTT
CGTGCCTTCATCCGTTTCCACGGTGTGCGTCACCCGGCAACCTTGGGCAGCAGCGAAGTCGCCATAACTT
CGTATAGCATACATTATACGAAGTTATCTG
Features (pLannotate 1.2.2; 18 found; start..end, strand, type, name):
     74..165     +  promoter       polyhedrin promoter: polh from Autographa californica; promoter for the baculovirus polyhedrin gene
    232..252     +  CDS            7xHis: 6xHis affinity tag
    298..471     +  CDS            ProtA: IgG-binding unit of Staphylococcus aureus protein A
    475..645     +  CDS            ProtA: IgG-binding unit of Staphylococcus aureus protein A
    744..764     +  CDS            capTEV™ (fragment): composite tag for in vivo biotinylation, TEV protease cleavage, and 6xHis tagging
    766..1464    +  CDS            GFPmut3: GFPmut3 is a basic (constitutively fluorescent) green fluorescent protein published in 1996, derived from Aequorea victoria. It is reported to be a very rapidly-maturing weak dimer.
   1462..2661    +  CDS            Bicd2 (fragment): BICD2_MOUSE - Also known as Kiaa0699. Experimental evidence at protein level: Swiss-Prot protein existence level 1. Acts as an adapter protein linking the dynein motor complex to various cargos and converts dynein from a non-processive to a highly processive motor in the presence of dynactin. Facilitates and stabilizes the interaction between dynein and dynactin and activates dynein processivity (the ability to move along a microtubule for a long distance without falling off the track) (PubMed:11483508, PubMed:25035494, PubMed:24986880, PubMed:22956769). Facilitates the binding of RAB6A to the
   2689..2772    +  CDS            large T antigen (fragment): large T antigen from SV40 (simian virus 40)
   2795..2929    +  polyA_signal   SV40 poly(A) signal: SV40 polyadenylation signal
   2958..3007    +  CDS            SET1 (fragment): solubility-enhancement tag derived from T7 phage gene 10B
   3050..3215    -  mobile_element Tn7L: mini-Tn7 element (left end of the Tn7 transposon) Tn7
   3222..3927    +  misc_recomb    baculovirus recombination region (ORF1629): contains part of ORF1629
   4117..4705    +  rep_origin     ori: high-copy-number ColE1/pMB1/pBR322/pUC origin of replication
   4957..5784    +  misc_recomb    baculovirus recombination region (lef2/ORF603): contains ORF603 and part of lef2
   5813..6036    -  mobile_element Tn7R: mini-Tn7 element (right end of the Tn7 transposon) Tn7
   6103..6636    -  CDS            GmR: gentamycin acetyltransferase; aacC1; confers resistance to gentamycin
   6825..6853    -  promoter       Pc promoter: intI1 (promoter lies within the coding sequence); class 1 integron promoter
   6924..6957    +  protein_bind   loxP: Cre-mediated recombination occurs in the 8-bp core sequence (GCATACAT). Cre recombinase
