[The description below was written by a language model from this plasmid's Addgene catalogue record and pLannotate feature annotations shown in this document.]
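Description:
GFP-BICD2N is an insect-cell expression plasmid of about 7 kb built on the pOmniBac baculovirus transfer backbone. It is propagated in E. coli through a high-copy ColE1/pUC-type origin and selected with gentamicin, the resistance gene (aacC1) being driven by a class 1 integron Pc promoter. The backbone offers two routes into a baculovirus genome. The mini-Tn7 left and right ends allow Tn7 transposition of the expression cassette and gentamicin marker into a bacmid. The lef2/ORF603 and ORF1629 regions allow homologous recombination with baculoviral DNA in insect cells. A single loxP site is also annotated, which in this vector family permits Cre-mediated fusion with other plasmids for multigene assemblies.

The payload is a single open reading frame under the very late, strong polyhedrin promoter from Autographa californica nucleopolyhedrovirus, terminated by an SV40 polyadenylation signal. Reading from the N terminus, it encodes a His tag, two IgG-binding protein A units (the ZZ tag), a TEV protease cleavage site, GFP (annotated as GFPmut3), and residues 1–400 of mouse BICD2, codon optimised for Sf9 expression. The His-ZZ module allows affinity capture on nickel or IgG resin, and TEV cleavage then releases the fluorescent GFP-BICD2N protein. The short hits to capTEV, SV40 large T antigen and SET1 are fragments, most likely reflecting the TES-type cleavage site and flanking vector sequence rather than functional elements.

BICD2 is an adaptor that links dynein to cargo and, together with dynactin, converts dynein into a highly processive motor. The associated publication concerns in vitro reconstitution of a processive recombinant human dynein complex, which fits use of this construct to produce purified, fluorescently labelled BICD2N for such assays.
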