Addgene plasmid #64070: GFP-BICD2N
Purpose: N-terminal 400 amino acids of mouse BICD2 codon optimized for Sf9 expression with a N-terminal GFP tag and a TEV-cleavable His-ZZ tag for purification (GFP-BICD2N)
Depositing lab: Andrew Carter. Depositing organization: MRC Laboratory of Molecular Biology. Publication: In vitro reconstitution of a highly processive recombinant human dynein complex. Schlager MA, Hoang HT, Urnavicius L, Bullock SL, Carter AP. EMBO J. 2014 Sep 1;33(17):1855-68. doi: 10.15252/embj.201488792. Epub 2014 Jul 1. PubMed 24986880.
Backbone
  Vector backbone: pOmniBac
  Backbone size w/o insert (bp): 5000
  Total vector size (bp): 6960
  Vector type: Insect Expression
Growth in bacteria
  Bacterial resistance: Gentamicin, 10 μg/mL
  Growth temperature: 37°C
  Growth strain: Top10
  Copy number: High Copy
Gene/Insert
  Gene/Insert name: BICD2N (1-400)
  Species: M. musculus (mouse)
  Insert size (bp): 1200
  Mutation: Codon optimized for Sf9 expression
  GenBank ID: NM_029791.4
  Entrez Gene: Bicd2
  Tag / fusion protein: His-ZZ-TCS (N terminal on backbone); GFP (N terminal on backbone)
Terms and licenses: Academic/Nonprofit Terms; Industry Terms: Not Available to Industry
How to cite: GFP-BICD2N was a gift from Andrew Carter (Addgene plasmid # 64070 ; http://n2t.net/addgene:64070 ; RRID:Addgene_64070)
