>Addgene plasmid #64070 | GFP-BICD2N | addgene partial sequence | sequence record 117291 | pCR8_R1 5'-cgaaccgaacaggcttatgt-3'
CTTCATCCGTTTCCACGGTGTGCGTCACCCGGCAACCTTGGGCAGCAGCGAAGTCGCCATAACTTCGTAT
AGCATACATTATACGAAGTTATCTGTAACTATAACGGTCCTAAGGTAGCGAGTTTAAACACTAGTATCGA
TTCGCGACCTACTCCGGAATATTAATAGATCATGGAGATAATTAAAATGATAACCATCTCGCAAATAAAT
AAGTATTTTACTGTTTTCGTAACAGTTTTGTAATAAAAAAACCTATAAATATTCCGGATTATTCATACCG
TCCCACCATCGGGCGCGGATCTCGGTCCGAAACCATGTCGTACTACCATCACCATCACCATCACCATCAC
GGTTCTATGTGCATGGCAGGCCTTGCGCAACACGATGAAGCCGTGGACAACAAATTCAACAAAGAACAAC
AAAACGCGTACTATGAGATCTTACATTTACCTAACTTAAACGAAGGACAACGAAACGCCTTCATCCAAAG
TTTAAAAGATGACCCAAGCCAAAGCGCTAACCTTTTAGCAGAAGCTAAAAAGCTAAATGATGCTCAGGCG
CCGAAAGTAGACAACAAATTCAACAAAGAACAACAAAACGCGTTCTATGAGATCTTACATTTACCTAACT
TAAACGAAGAACAACGAAACGCCTTCATCCAAAGTTTAAAAGATGACCCAAGCCAAAGCGCTAACCTTTT
AGCAGAAGCTGAAAAGCTAAATGATGCTCAGGCGCCGAAAGTAGACGCAAATTCCGCGGGGAAGTCAACC
GATTATGATATTCCAACTACTGCTAGCGAGAACCTATATTTCCAGGGAGATTATGATATCCCTACGACTG
AGAATCTTTATTTTCAGGGCATGTCTAAAGGTGAAGAATTATTCACTGGTGTTGTCCCAATTTTGGTTGA
ATTAGATGGTGATGTTAATGGTCACAAATTTTCTGTCTCCGGTGAAGGTGAAGGTGATGCTACTTACGGT
AAATTGACCTTAAAATTTATTTGTACTACTGGTAAATTGCCAGTTCCATGGCCAACCTTAGTCACTACTT
TCGGTTATGGTGTTCAATGTTTTGCGAGA
