>Addgene plasmid #64070 | GFP-BICD2N | addgene partial sequence | sequence record 117294 | SV40pA-R 5'-GAAATTTGTGATGCTATTGC-3'
TAAGCTGCAATAAACAAGTTAACAACAACAATTGCATTCATTTTATGTTTCAGGTTCAGGGGGAGGTGTG
GGAGGTTTTTTAAAGCAAGTAAAACCTCTACAAATGTGGTATGGCTGATTATGATCCTCTAGTACTTCTC
GACAAGCTCATTACCTCAGAGCGCTCAGATTCTCGGTCAACCTGTTCACCTTCTCATGCTGCTCTGACAA
GGTACCTCTAGCCTGCTCCAACTGTTTCTGAGTATCTTGCAATGTGGCCAGCAGACCCACCTTCTCGCGC
TCCATTTGGACGAGCTGCTGCTTGAGCTTCTGGATTTCGCTGATGTGCAACTCGCTCAACAGATCGGACA
CCAAGGAAGGAGAGGGAGGAGCCAGACCATCCTTGCGTGGAGTGCTAGTCTTGTTATCCAATGAGGATTT
GACCAGGCCGCTATGTTCGAATCCGTTCACGAGAGCTTCGGCATCATTGTTGGGCTCGGCGGTAACAGTG
TCGTCGCTGAACTTCAGTCCGTCCAAGCTGACCTGGAGATGTGAAGTGTAGAAGGAATCGTTGATAGACA
TATAGTGGCTCAACTCCTTGCGGAGGTTATTCTTCTGCTCCCTTTCTGTCTTCAGTGTTTCCAGGGCTTC
TTCGAGCTGTCTTTCTGAAATCTCCTTCAGTCTGATAGCGTCCTCCAGTTGGGAGTTCAGGTACTCTGTC
TCCTCTTCGAGGCGCTTGATTTCGTGCTTCAGTCCTTCGAACTCCACCTGATTTTGCCTGAGCACTGAGA
CTTGTTTCTGCAGAGAGATGTTCTCCTCTTCCAGCTCTGAGTAGTCTTGGAGGAGTCTTGCCTCCCTGAA
TTTGTATTCTTTGATGTCGTCCCTCAATCTACCGCGTTGAATCTCGACGTTCTGATTGATTTCCTTGAGC
TCTTGGGCCACGCTTGTCAATCTCTCGTTTTCAGATTGGGTGTTGGTCAGAACGTTCCTGAGTTGCTTCA
ACTCGGTCTGCAGCTCCAGGACTTTCCTCACGTAATACTGCTCCTTGCTAGCAGACTCCTGGATCAGTGA
TTCTTCTCTGGACTCTCCGTCT
