>Addgene plasmid #64070 | GFP-BICD2N | addgene partial sequence | sequence record 118522 | TEVprot-F 5'-gagaatctttattttcagggc-3'
TATTCACTGGTGTTGTCCCAATTTTGGTTGAATTAGATGGTGATGTTAATGGTCACAAATTTTCTGTCTC
CGGTGAAGGTGAAGGTGATGCTACTTACGGTAAATTGACCTTAAAATTTATTTGTACTACTGGTAAATTG
CCAGTTCCATGGCCAACCTTAGTCACTACTTTCGGTTATGGTGTTCAATGTTTTGCGAGATACCCAGATC
ATATGAAACAACATGACTTTTTCAAGTCTGCCATGCCAGAAGGTTATGTTCAAGAAAGAACTATTTTTTT
CAAAGATGACGGTAACTACAAGACCAGAGCTGAAGTCAAGTTTGAAGGTGATACCTTAGTTAATAGAATC
GAATTAAAAGGTATTGATTTTAAAGAAGATGGTAACATTTTAGGTCACAAATTGGAATACAACTATAACT
CTCACAATGTTTACATCATGGCTGACAAACAAAAGAATGGTATCAAAGTTAACTTCAAAATTAGACACAA
CATTGAAGACGGTTCTGTTCAATTAGCTGACCATTATCAACAAAATACTCCAATTGGTGATGGTCCAGTC
TTGTTACCAGACAACCATTACTTATCCACTCAATCTGCCTTATCCAAGGATCCAAACGAAAAGAGAGACC
ACATGGTCTTGTTAGAATTTGTTACTGCTGCTGGTATTACCGGTTCTATGTCAGCTCCATCAGAAGAAGA
GGAATATGCTAGGTTGGTCATGGAAGCCCAGCCCGAGTGGCTCAGGGCTGAAGTTAAGCGCCTGTCTCAC
GAGCTCGCCGAGACAACCAGAGAGAAGATCCAAGCAGCTGAATATGGCCTCGCTGTTTTGGAGGAGAAAC
ACCAACTGAAACTCCAGTTCGAGGAGCTGGAGGTTGACTACGAGGCCATTAGGTCAGAAATGGAGCAACT
GAAAGAAGCCTTCGGCCAAGCACATACCAATCATAAGAAGGTTGCCGCAGACGGAGAGTCCAGAGAAGAA
TCACTGATCCAGGAGTCTGCTAGCAAGGAGCAGTATTACGTGAGGAAAGTCCTGGAGCTGCAGACCGAGT
TGAAGCAACTCAGGAACGTTCTGACCAACACCCAATCTGAAA
